>Addgene plasmid #100032 | pMT3-RhoAC | addgene full sequence | sequence record 193105 | Addgene NGS Result
AATTTCGAGCGGTGTTCCGCGGTCCTCCTCGTATAGAAACTCGGACCACTCTGAGACGAAGGCTCGCGTC
CAGGCCAGCACGAAGGAGGCTAAGTGGGAGGGGTAGCGGTCGTTGTCCACTAGGGGGTCCACTCGCTCCA
GGGTGTGAAGACACATGTCGCCCTCTTCGGCATCAAGGAAGGTGATTGGTTTATAGGTGTAGGCCACGTG
ACCGGGTGTTCCTGAAGGGGGGCTATAAAAGGGGGTGGGGGCGCGTTCGTCCTCACTCTCTTCCGCATCG
CTGTCTGCGAGGGCCAGCTGTTGGGCTCGCGGTTGAGGACAAACTCTTCGCGGTCTTTCCAGTACTCTTG
GATCGGAAACCCGTCGGCCTCCGAACGGTACTCCGCCACCGAGGGACCTGAGCGAGTCCGCATCGACCGG
ATCGGAAAACCTCTCGACTGTTGGGGTGAGTACTCCCTCTCAAAAGCGGGCATGACTTCTGCGCTAAGAT
TGTCAGTTTCCAAAAACGAGGAGGATTTGATATTCACCTGGCCCGCGGTGATGCCTTTGAGGGTGGCCGC
GTCCATCTGGTCAGAAAAGACAATCTTTTTGTTGTCAAGCTTGAGGTGTGGCAGGCTTGAGATCTGGCCA
TACACTTGAGTGACAATGACATCCACTTTGCCTTTCTCTCCACAGGTGTCCACTCCCAGGTCCAACTGCA
AGAATTCCACCATGGCCAAAGACAAAGACAATAATCTGCGCGGCGCCTGCAGTAGCTGCAACTGTCCGGA
ATATTGCTTTAGCCCGACCAGTACCCTGTGCGACGATTGTAAGTGCAGCGTGACCAAACATCCGATTGTT
GAGCAGCCGCTGAGTCGCAATGGTAGCTTTCGCAGTAGTGGTGCAAGCCTGCTGCCGAGCCCGAGCAGTC
CGAATGTGAAAATTACCAGCACCGTGGGTCTGCGCAGTCGCAAGAGCGAGAGCCAGGCCAATGTGCGCGG
CAGCATGATTAGCAACAGCAATAGCGGCAGCCGTAGTAACAACAGTGGTGGCGCCGGTGGTGGTAGTGGC
GGTAGCAGTAGCAGCAAAGGCGGCAGCGCATTAGCAAATTATCAGAGCGCAATGAGCGAACTGTGGAGCT
GGAACATGATGCTGAGCACCCCGAGTCTGAAGTTTCTGACCGTTCAGTTTACCACCTGGATTGTTCTGAC
CACCGTTGGCGCCATCTACACCCTGTTCTTCCATGAGCGTCAGGCCTACAACCGTGGCTGGGCCGATATT
TGGTACGGCTATGGCGCCTTTGGCTTCGGCCTGGGCCTGAGTTTTGCCTATATGGGCTTTACCGGCGCAC
GCAACCCTGAAAAGAAGGCCCTGAGCTTATGCCTGCTGGGTGTTAATTTCATTAGCTTTATGAGTTATAT
CATTATCATGTTACGCCTGACCCCGACCATCGAAGGTACTATGGCCAATCCGGTGGAACCGGCACGCTAT
CTGGAATGGATCGCCACCTGCCCGGTGCTGATTCTGCTGATTAGTGAGATCACCCAGTATCCGCACGACC
CGTATAAAGTGATCGTGAACGATTACGCACTGTGCCTGGCAGGTTTCGTGGGTGCAATCAGCGCACAGCA
GCCGTGGGGCGATCTGGCCCATTTTGTGAGCTGCCTGTGCTTCAGCTACGTGGTGTATAGCCTGTGGAGT
TGCTTTACAGGTGCCATCGATGGCGAAACCCAGTGCAATGTGGAAAAAAGCGGCCTGCGCTGGATTCGTT
TTAGCACCATCACCACCTGGAGCCTGTTTCCTATCACCTGGTTCAGCTACACCAGTGGTCTGATTAGTTT
TACCGTGGCAGAGGCAGGCTTCAGCATGATTGACATTGGCGCCAAAGTGTTTCTGACACTGGTGCTGGTG
AATAGCACCGTGGAGCAAGCCCAGAATCAAAAGGTGGACGCCATTACCGCCATTGCCGAGGAGCTGGAGA
ATCAGATTAATAACTGTGATGCAATCCTGCAAAAAATGATGCCGGAAGGCGTGTTAGAGCAGCTGAAGAA
TGGTCAGGCCACCGAAGCCAAAGAATACGAAAGCGTTACCGTGTTCTTCAGTGACATCACCAACTTTACC
GTGATTAGCAGCCGTACCAGCACCAAGGATATGATGGCCACCCTGAACAAGTTATGGCTGGAGTATGATG
CAATCGCCAAGCGCTGGGGTGTGTATAAGGTGAAGACAATCGGCGACGCATATCTGGGTGTTACCGGTGC
ACCGGATGTGGTTCCGGATCATGCAGAGCGCGCCTGCAATTTTGCCGTGGACATCATTGAGATGATCAAA
AGCTTTAAGACAATTACCGGCGAAAGCATTAACATTCGTATTGGCTTAAATAGCGGCCCGGTGACCGCAG
GCGTGTTAGGTGATCTGAACCCGCATTGGGACCTGGTTGGTGACACCGTTAATACCGCCAGTCGTATGGA
GAGCACCAGTAAAGCCGGCCACATTCATATTAGTGAGAGCACCTATCATTTTATTAAAAGCAAATTCGTG
ACCCAGCCGCTGGACGTGATGGAAGTGAAGGGCAAAGGCAAGATGCAGACATACTGGGTTCTGGGTCGCA
AAATGCATGGCAGCGGCAGCACAGAGACCAGCCAAGTGGCGCCTGCCTAAGCGGCCGCAAATTCCGGGGG
GGGGGGACAGCTCAGGGCTGCGATTTCGCGCCAAACTTGACGGCAATCCTAGCGTGAAGGCTGGTAGGAT
TTTATCCCCGCTGCCATCATGGTTCGACCATTGAACTGCATCGTCGCCGTGTCCCAAAATATGGGGATTG
GCAAGAACGGAGACCTACCCTGGCCTCCGCTCAGGAACGAGTTCAAGTACTTCCAAAGAATGACCACAAC
CTCTTCAGTGGAAGGTAAACAGAATCTGGTGATTATGGGTAGGAAAACCTGGTTCTCCATTCCTGAGAAG
AATCGACCTTTAAAGGACAGAATTAATATAGTTCTCAGTAGAGAACTCAAAGAACCACCACGAGGAGCTC
ATTTTCTTGCCAAAAGTTTGGATGATGCCTTAAGACTTATTGAACAACCGGAATTGGCAAGTAAAGTAGA
CATGGTTTGGATAGTCGGAGGCAGTTCTGTTTACCAGGAAGCCATGAATCAACCAGGCCACCTCAGACTC
TTTGTGACAAGGATCATGCAGGAATTTGAAAGTGACACGTTTTTCCCAGAAATTGATTTGGGGAAATATA
AACTTCTCCCAGAATACCCAGGCGTCCTCTCTGAGGTCCAGGAGGAAAAAGGCATCAAGTATAAGTTTGA
AGTCTACGAGAAGAAAGACTAACAGGAAGATGCTTTCAAGTTCTCTGCTCCCCTCCTAAAGCTATGCATT
TTTATAAGACCATGGGACTTTTGCTGGCTTTAGATCATAATCAGCCATACCACATTTGTAGAGGTTTTAC
TTGCTTTAAAAAACCTCCCACACCTCCCCCTGAACCTGAAACATAAAATGAATGCAATTGTTGTTGTTAA
CTTGTTTATTGCAGCTTATAATGGTTACAAATAAAGCAATAGCATCACAAATTTCACAAATAAAGCATTT
TTTTCACTGCATTCTAGTTGTGGTTTGTCCAAACTCATCAATGTATCTTATCATGTCTGGATCCCCGGCC
AACGGTCTGGTGACCCGGCTGCGAGAGCTCGGTGTACCTGAGACGCGAGTAAGCCCTTGAGTCAAAGACG
TAGTCGTTGCAAGTCCGCACCAGGTACTGATATCCCACCAAAAAGTGCGGCGGCGGCTGGCGGTAGAGGG
GCCAGCGTAGGGTGGCCGGGGCTCCGGGGGCGAGGTCTTCCAACATAAGGCGATGATATCCGTAGATGTA
CCTGGACATCCAGGTGATGCCGGCGGCGGTGGTGGAGGCGCGCGGAAAGTCGCGGACGCGGTTCCAGATG
TTGCGCAGCGGCAAAAAGTGCTCCATGGTCGGGACGCTCTGGCCGGTGAGGCGTGCGCAGTCGTTGACGC
TCTAGACCGTGCAAAAGGAGAGCCTGTAAGCGGGCACTCTTCCGTGGTCTGGTGGATAAATTCGCAAGGG
TATCATGGCGGACGACCGGGGTTCGAACCCCGGATCCGGCCGTCCGCCGTGATCCATGCGGTTACCGCCC
GCGTGTCGAACCCAGGTGTGCGACGTCAGACAACGGGGGAGCGCTCCTTTTGGCTTCCTTCCAGGCGCGG
CGGCTGCTGCGCTAGCTTTTTTGGCGAGCTCGAATTAATTCTGCATTAATGAATCGGCCAACGCGCGGGG
AGAGGCGGTTTGCGTATTGGGCGCTCTTCCGCTTCCTCGCTCACTGACTCGCTGCGCTCGGTCGTTCGGC
TGCGGCGAGCGGTATCAGCTCACTCAAAGGCGGTAATACGGTTATCCACAGAATCAGGGGATAACGCAGG
AAAGAACATGTGAGCAAAAGGCCAGCAAAAGGCCAGGAACCGTAAAAAGGCCGCGTTGCTGGCGTTTTTC
CATAGGCTCCGCCCCCCTGACGAGCATCACAAAAATCGACGCTCAAGTCAGAGGTGGCGAAACCCGACAG
GACTATAAAGATACCAGGCGTTTCCCCCTGGAAGCTCCCTCGTGCGCTCTCCTGTTCCGACCCTGCCGCT
TACCGGATACCTGTCCGCCTTTCTCCCTTCGGGAAGCGTGGCGCTTTCTCATAGCTCACGCTGTAGGTAT
CTCAGTTCGGTGTAGGTCGTTCGCTCCAAGCTGGGCTGTGTGCACGAACCCCCCGTTCAGCCCGACCGCT
GCGCCTTATCCGGTAACTATCGTCTTGAGTCCAACCCGGTAAGACACGACTTATCGCCACTGGCAGCAGC
CACTGGTAACAGGATTAGCAGAGCGAGGTATGTAGGCGGTGCTACAGAGTTCTTGAAGTGGTGGCCTAAC
TACGGCTACACTAGAAGAACAGTATTTGGTATCTGCGCTCTGCTGAAGCCAGTTACCTTCGGAAAAAGAG
TTGGTAGCTCTTGATCCGGCAAACAAACCACCGCTGGTAGCGGTGGTTTTTTTGTTTGCAAGCAGCAGAT
TACGCGCAGAAAAAAAGGATCTCAAGAAGATCCTTTGATCTTTTCTACGGGGTCTGACGCTCAGTGGAAC
GAAAACTCACGTTAAGGGATTTTGGTCATGAGATTATCAAAAAGGATCTTCACCTAGATCCTTTTAAATT
AAAAATGAAGTTTTAAATCAATCTAAAGTATATATGAGTAAACTTGGTCTGACAGTTACCAATGCTTAAT
CAGTGAGGCACCTATCTCAGCGATCTGTCTATTTCGTTCATCCATAGTTGCCTGACTCCCCGTCGTGTAG
ATAACTACGATACGGGAGGGCTTACCATCTGGCCCCAGTGCTGCAATGATACCGCGAGACCCACGCTCAC
CGGCTCCAGATTTATCAGCAATAAACCAGCCAGCCGGAAGGGCCGAGCGCAGAAGTGGTCCTGCAACTTT
ATCCGCCTCCATCCAGTCTATTAATTGTTGCCGGGAAGCTAGAGTAAGTAGTTCGCCAGTTAATAGTTTG
CGCAACGTTGTTGCCATTGCTACAGGCATCGTGGTGTCACGCTCGTCGTTTGGTATGGCTTCATTCAGCT
CCGGTTCCCAACGATCAAGGCGAGTTACATGATCCCCCATGTTGTGCAAAAAAGCGGTTAGCTCCTTCGG
TCCTCCGATCGTTGTCAGAAGTAAGTTGGCCGCAGTGTTATCACTCATGGTTATGGCAGCACTGCATAAT
TCTCTTACTGTCATGCCATCCGTAAGATGCTTTTCTGTGACTGGTGAGTACTCAACCAAGTCATTCTGAG
AATAGTGTATGCGGCGACCGAGTTGCTCTTGCCCGGCGTCAATACGGGATAATACCGCGCCACATAGCAG
AACTTTAAAAGTGCTCATCATTGGAAAACGTTCTTCGGGGCGAAAACTCTCAAGGATCTTACCGCTGTTG
AGATCCAGTTCGATGTAACCCACTCGTGCACCCAACTGATCTTCAGCATCTTTTACTTTCACCAGCGTTT
CTGGGTGAGCAAAAACAGGAAGGCAAAATGCCGCAAAAAAGGGAATAAGGGCGACACGGAAATGTTGAAT
ACTCATACTCTTCCTTTTTCAATATTATTGAAGCATTTATCAGGGTTATTGTCTCATGAGCGGATACATA
TTTGAATGTATTTAGAAAAATAAACAAATAGGGGTTCCGCGCACATTTCCCCGAAAAGTGCCACCTGACG
TCTAAGAAACCATTATTATCATGACATTAACCTATAAAAATAGGCGTATCACGAGGCCCTTTCGTCTCGC
GCGTTTCGGTGATGACGGTGAAAACCTCTGACACATGCAGCTCCCGGAGACGGTCACAGCTTGTCTGTAA
GCGGATGCCGGGAGCAGACAAGCCCGTCAGGGCGCGTCAGCGGGTGTTGGCGGGTGTCGGGGCTGGCTTA
ACTATGCGGCATCAGAGCAGATTGTACTGAGAGTGCACCATATGCGGTGTGAAATACCGCACAGATGCGT
AAGGAGAAAATACCGCATCAGGCGCCATTCGCCATTCAGGCTGCGCAACTGTTGGGAAGGGCGATCGGTG
CGGGCCTCTTCGCTATTACGCCAGCTGGCGAAAGGGGGATGTGCTGCAAGGCGATTAAGTTGGGTAACGC
CAGGGTTTTCCCAGTCACGACGTTGTAAAACGACGGCCAGTGCCAAGCTTTTTGCAAAAGCCTAGGCCTC
CAAAAAAGCCTCCTCACTACTTCTGGAATAGCTCAGAGGCCGAGGCGGCCTCGGCCTCTGCATAAATAAA
AAAAATTAGTCAGCCATGGGGCGGAGAATGGGCGGAACTGGGCGGAGTTAGGGGCGGGATGGGCGGAGTT
AGGGGCGGGACTATGGTTGCTGACTAATTGAGATGCATGCTTTGCATACTTCTGCCTGCTGGGGAGCCTG
GGGACTTTCCACACCTGGTTGCTGACTAATTGAGATGCATGCTTTGCATACTTCTGCCTGCTGGGGAGCC
TGGGGACTTTCCACACCCTAACTGACACACATTCCACAGGATCCGGTCGCGCG
Features (pLannotate 1.2.2; 15 found; start..end, strand, type, name):
    446..675     +  intron         chimeric intron: chimera between introns from adenovirus and immunoglobulin heavy chain genes
   2749..3312    +  CDS            DHFR: mouse dihydrofolate reductase; Mus musculus Dhfr
   3393..3476    +  CDS            large T antigen (fragment): large T antigen from SV40 (simian virus 40)
   3499..3633    +  polyA_signal   SV40 poly(A) signal: SV40 polyadenylation signal
   3641..3991    -  CDS            PTP (fragment): TERM_ADE02 - Experimental evidence at protein level: Swiss-Prot protein existence level 1. Protein covalently bound to the viral DNA that acts as a primer for viral genomic replication by DNA strand displacement. Assembles on the viral origin of replication in an initiation complex with viral polymerase, DBP, host NFIA and host POU2F1/OCT1. During initiation, the polymerase covalently couples the first dCTP with Ser- 580 of pTP. The terminal protein stimulates the template activity over 20 fold compared to protein-free templates. Neo-synthesized viral genomes are linked to two preterminal prot
   4022..4178    +  ncRNA          VA: Accession: RF00102 - VA RNA
   4241..4294    -  CDS            lacI (fragment): lac repressor; lacI; The lac repressor binds to the lac operator to inhibit transcription in E. coli. This inhibition can be relieved by adding lactose or isopropyl-β-D-thiogalactopyranoside (IPTG).
   4477..5065    -  rep_origin     ori: high-copy-number ColE1/pMB1/pBR322/pUC origin of replication
   5236..6096    -  CDS            AmpR: β-lactamase; bla; confers resistance to ampicillin, carbenicillin, and related antibiotics
   6097..6201    -  promoter       AmpR promoter: bla
   6296..6331    +  CDS            rop (fragment): Rop protein, which maintains plasmids at low copy number; rop
   6433..6532    +  misc_feature   bom (fragment): basis of mobility region from pBR322
   6538..6692    -  CDS            lacZα (fragment): LacZα fragment of β-galactosidase; lacZ fragment
   6701..7030    -  promoter       SV40 promoter: SV40 enhancer and early promoter
   7051..429     -  CDS            POL (fragment) (across the origin): DPOL_ADE05 - Experimental evidence at protein level: Swiss-Prot protein existence level 1. Eukaryotic-type DNA polymerase involved in viral genomic replication. DNA synthesis is protein primed, and acts in a strand displacement replication. Assembles in complex with viral pTP, DBP, host NFIA and host POU2F1/OCT1 on viral origin of replication. The polymerase covalently transfers dCMP onto pTP, thereby initiating complementary strand synthesis. From Human adenovirus C serotype 5 (HAdV-5) (Human adenovirus 5).
