[The description below was written by a language model from this plasmid's Addgene catalogue record and pLannotate feature annotations shown in this document.]
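Description:
pMT3-RhoAC is a mammalian expression plasmid built on the pMT3 backbone. It carries RhoAC, a double mutant (E497K/C566D, numbered relative to the wild-type reference) of the rhodopsin/guanylyl cyclase fusion protein RhoGC from the aquatic fungus Blastocladiella emersonii. The two substitutions change the cyclase's activity from guanylyl to adenylyl cyclase, giving a retinal-based protein intended as an optogenetic tool. The insert was cloned between EcoRI and NotI and carries a C-terminal 1D4 epitope tag, which is commonly used for immunodetection and immunoaffinity purification. The depositor notes that an alanine inserted at the second residue does not affect function.

According to the catalogue, transcription is driven by the adenovirus major late promoter. The automated annotation does not label this promoter or the RhoAC coding region itself. The unannotated stretch between the chimeric adenovirus/immunoglobulin intron and the mouse DHFR coding sequence is the likely location of the insert. The adenoviral POL and pTP "fragments" called on the reverse strand are probably annotation hits to adenoviral DNA carried in the backbone, such as the promoter and leader region and the sequence flanking the VA gene, rather than functional genes. Upstream sits an SV40 enhancer/early promoter region. Downstream of the insert position are the DHFR sequence, a short SV40 large T fragment and the SV40 polyadenylation signal. An adenovirus VA RNA gene is also present, an element generally included to support translation in transfected cells. In bacteria, the plasmid replicates from a high-copy ColE1/pUC-type origin and is selected with ampicillin through β-lactamase. Small lacI, lacZα, rop and bom fragments are backbone remnants. The plasmid is used to express RhoAC in mammalian cells, and the associated publication concerns expression, purification and spectral characterisation of the parent RhoGC protein.
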