Addgene plasmid #100032: pMT3-RhoAC
Purpose: This plasmid is for expression of a rhodopsin/guanylyl cyclase fusion protein mutant with adenylyl cyclase activity.
Depositing lab: Daniel Oprian. Depositing organization: Brandeis University. Publication: Expression, purification, and spectral tuning of RhoGC, a retinylidene/guanylyl cyclase fusion protein and optogenetics tool from the aquatic fungus Blastocladiella emersonii. Trieu MM, Devine EL, Lamarche LB, Ammerman AE, Greco JA, Birge RR, Theobald DL, Oprian DD. J Biol Chem. 2017 Jun 23;292(25):10379-10389. doi: 10.1074/jbc.M117.789636. Epub 2017 May 4. PubMed 28473465.
Backbone
  Vector backbone: pMT3
  Vector type: Mammalian Expression
Growth in bacteria
  Bacterial resistance: Ampicillin, 100 μg/mL
  Growth temperature: 37°C
  Growth strain: DH5alpha
  Copy number: High Copy
Gene/Insert
  Gene/Insert name: RhoAC
  Species: B. emersonii
  Mutation: E497K/C566D
  Promoter: Adenovirus major late promoter
  Tag / fusion protein: 1D4 (TETSQVAPA) (C terminal on insert)
  Cloning method: Restriction Enzyme; 5′ cloning site EcoRI (unknown if destroyed); 3′ cloning site NotI (unknown if destroyed)
  Sequencing primers: 5′ TGC CTT TGA GGG TGG CCG; 3′ GCC GTC AAG TTT GGC GCG
Terms and licenses: Academic/Nonprofit Terms; Industry Terms: Not Available to Industry
Depositor comments: Alanine insertion at the second position of the RhoGC amino acid sequence does not affect function. Mutation numbering is relative to the wild type reference sequence [KF309499].
How to cite: pMT3-RhoAC was a gift from Daniel Oprian (Addgene plasmid # 100032 ; http://n2t.net/addgene:100032 ; RRID:Addgene_100032)
